>Addgene plasmid #38003 | LYN11-FRB-CFP | addgene partial sequence | sequence record 51943 | CMV_F
TTAGTGAACCGTCAGATCCGCTAGCACCATGGGATGTATAAAATCAAAAGGGAAAGACAGCAGATCTGCG
AATTCAGGTGCTGGTGCTGGTGCTGGTGCTATCCTATCTAGAATCCTCTGGCATGAGATGTGGCATGAAG
GCCTGGAAGAGGCATCTCGTTTGTACTTTGGGGAAAGGAACGTGAAAGGCATGTTTGAGGTGCTGGAGCC
CTTGCATGCTATGATGGAACGGGGCCCCCAGACTCTGAAGGAAACATCCTTTAATCAGGCCTATGGTCGA
GATTTAATGGAGGCCCAAGAGTGGTGCAGGAAGTACATGAAATCAGGGAATGTCAAGGACCTCACCCAAG
CCTGGGACCTCTATTATCATGTGTTCCGACGAATCTCAAAGACTAGTTATCCGTACGACGTACCAGACTA
CGCACCGGTCGCCACCCTGGTGAGCAAGGGCGAGGAGCTGTTCACCGGGGTGGTGCCCATCCTGGTCGAG
CTGGACGGCGACGTAAACGGCCACAAGTTCAGCGTGTCCGGCGAGGGCGAGGGCGATGCCACCTACGGCA
AGCTGACCCTGAAGTTCATCTGCACCACCGGCAAGCTGCCCGTGCCCTGGCCCACCCTCGTGACCACCCT
GACCTGGGGCGTGCAGTGCTTCAGCCGCTACCCCGACCACATGAAGCAGCACGACTTCTTCAAGTCCGCC
ATGCCCGAAGGCTACGTCCAGGAGCGCACCATCTTCTTCAAGGACGACGGCAACTACAAGACCCGCGCCG
AGGTGAAGTTCGAGGGCGACACCCTGGTGAACCGCATCGAGCTGAAGGGCATCGACTTCA
