[The description below was written by a language model from this plasmid's Addgene catalogue record.]
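Description:
LYN11-FRB-CFP is a mammalian expression plasmid built on the Clontech pmCherry-N1 backbone, with a recorded total size of about 5.05 kb. It is maintained in E. coli as a high-copy plasmid under kanamycin selection. The same family of backbone carries a neomycin resistance marker, so transfected mammalian cells can be selected with G418. The record does not name the promoter. N1-series Clontech vectors normally drive the insert from the CMV immediate-early promoter, but this is not confirmed here. No feature table is provided, so the exact layout of origins and regulatory elements cannot be checked. Since the listed fusion tag is ECFP, the mCherry coding region of the parent vector appears to have been replaced by the cyan fluorescent protein.

The payload is a three-part fusion. A 33 bp segment from human LYN encodes the first 11 residues of the kinase. This short N-terminal motif is known to be myristoylated and palmitoylated, which anchors attached proteins to the inner leaflet of the plasma membrane. It is followed by a 276 bp fragment of MTOR corresponding to the FRB (FKBP12-rapamycin binding) domain, with ECFP fused at the C terminus for visualisation. The result is a fluorescent, plasma-membrane-anchored FRB bait for chemically induced dimerisation. When rapamycin is added, a co-expressed FKBP-tagged protein is rapidly recruited to the membrane. The associated publication concerns PI4P and PI(4,5)P2 as determinants of membrane identity. This is consistent with using the construct to recruit FKBP-fused lipid-modifying enzymes for acute depletion of plasma membrane phosphoinositides in living cells.
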