Addgene plasmid #38003: LYN11-FRB-CFP
Depositing lab: Robin Irvine. Depositing organization: University of Cambridge. Publication: PI4P and PI(4,5)P2 Are Essential But Independent Lipid Determinants of Membrane Identity. Hammond GR, Fischer MJ, Anderson KE, Holdich J, Koteci A, Balla T, Irvine RF. Science. 2012 Jun 21. 10.1126/science.1222483 PubMed 22722250.
Backbone
  Vector backbone: pmCherry-N1
  Backbone manufacturer: CLONTECH
  Backbone size w/o insert (bp): 4700
  Total vector size (bp): 5052
  Vector type: Mammalian Expression
  Selectable markers: Neomycin (select with G418)
Growth in bacteria
  Bacterial resistance: Kanamycin, 50 μg/mL
  Growth temperature: 37°C
  Growth strain: XL10 Gold
  Copy number: High Copy
Gene/Insert 1
  Gene/Insert name: LYN
  Species: H. sapiens (human)
  Insert size (bp): 33
  GenBank ID: NM_002350.3
  Entrez Gene: LYN (a.k.a. JTK8, SAIDV, p53Lyn, p56Lyn)
Gene/Insert 2
  Gene/Insert name: MTOR
  Insert size (bp): 276
  GenBank ID: NM_004958.3
  Entrez Gene: MTOR (a.k.a. FRAP, FRAP1, FRAP2, RAFT1, RAPT1, SKS)
  Tag / fusion protein: ECFP (C terminal on insert)
Resource information
  A portion of this plasmid was derived from a plasmid made by: Tamas Balla
Terms and licenses: Academic/Nonprofit Terms; Industry Terms: Not Available to Industry
How to cite: LYN11-FRB-CFP was a gift from Robin Irvine (Addgene plasmid # 38003 ; http://n2t.net/addgene:38003 ; RRID:Addgene_38003)
